>Addgene plasmid #167429 | pMSR:MSMEG_5445:Dendra | depositor partial sequence | sequence record 325257 | partial
ATGACACTCGGCAAACTGCTGATCGGCGCGACGCCGTTGGGCCAGCCTTCCGATGCGTCGGCGCGGCTGG
TCAGGGCCTTGAGAGACGCCGACATCGTCGCCGCCGAGGACACCAGACGCATCCGGTCGCTCGCGCAGGC
GCTCGAGGTGACACCGACCGGGCGGGTGCTGAGCTTCTTCGACCAGAACGAGGCGAGCCGGGTGCCCGGG
CTGGTCGAGGAGATCCGGGCGGGCGCGACCGTGCTGGTGGTCAGCGACGCGGGCATGCCGCTGATCAACG
ATCCGGGCTATCGGCTCGTCGCGGCGTGCGCCGAGGCGGGCCTTCCGGTCAGCTGCCTACCGGGACCGTC
GGCGGTGACGACGGCACTCGCGGTGTCGGGCCTGGCGTCGGATCGCTTCTGCTTCGAGGGCTTCGCACCA
CGCAAACACGCCGCACGCATGACATGGCTTCAGACGCTCGCCCACGAGATGCGCACGTGCGTGTTCTTCG
AATCCCCGCGCCGGCTCGCCGAGACGCTGCGCGACGCTGTCGACGCGCTCGGAGCGGACCGTCGCGCGGT
GGTGTGCCGCGAGCTGACCAAGACGCACGAGGAGATCAAGCGCGGCTCGCTGGCCGAGCTGGCGGACTGG
GCCGACGACGGCGTGCTGGGGGAGATCACCGTGGTGCTCGCGGGTGCGACGCCGACCGCGGATCTACCGA
CGCTCGTGGCCGAGGTCGAGGAACTCGTCGCGGCGGGCACGCGCGTCAAGGACGCCTGCGCGCGCGTCGT
CGCCGACAACCCGGGCGCGCCGTCCAAGCGCGAACTCTACGACGCCGTGCTGCGCTCAAGGGAC
