[The description below was written by a language model from this plasmid's Addgene catalogue record.]
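Description:
pMSR:MSMEG_5445:Dendra is a bacterial expression plasmid built on the pMSR:Dendra backbone, an integrating mycobacterial vector that targets the L5 phage attachment site. In mycobacteria it is therefore expected to insert into the chromosome as a stable single copy rather than replicate episomally. It is propagated as a high-copy plasmid in E. coli and selected with apramycin. The record also notes that the vector supports T7-driven expression in E. coli, so the same construct can be used to produce the protein in that host. No feature table is available, so the origin of replication, the integrase cassette and the exact resistance gene are not itemised here.

The insert is the Mycobacterium smegmatis open reading frame MSMEG_5445, derived from the reference M. smegmatis genome sequence and introduced by ligation-independent cloning. The 5′ AseI site was destroyed in the process, while the 3′ HindIII site was retained. The record does not state the function of the gene product. Expression is driven by the pmycTetO promoter, a mycobacterial promoter carrying tet operator sequences, which generally allows tetracycline-responsive control where a Tet repressor is present. The coding sequence is fused at its C terminus, through a Gly-Ala linker, to Dendra2 followed by a single FLAG epitope. Dendra2 is a green-to-red photoconvertible fluorescent protein, so the fusion allows live-cell imaging of protein localisation and potentially tracking of photoconverted protein populations. The FLAG tag provides a handle for immunodetection or affinity purification. The plasmid belongs to a systematic mycobacterial resource of tagged genes, and its stated purpose is to supply a C-terminal fluorescent fusion of this protein.
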