Addgene plasmid #167429: pMSR:MSMEG_5445:Dendra
Purpose: C-term fluorescent fusion
Depositing lab: Keith Derbyshire & Joseph Wade. Depositing organization: Wadsworth Center, New York State Department of Health. Publication: A Mycobacterial Systems Resource for the Research Community. Judd JA, Canestrari J, Clark R, Joseph A, Lapierre P, Lasek-Nesselquist E, Mir M, Palumbo M, Smith C, Stone M, Upadhyay A, Wirth SE, Dedrick RM, Meier CG, Russell DA, Dills A, Dove E, Kester J, Wolf ID, Zhu J, Rubin ER, Fortune S, Hatfull GF, Gray TA, Wade JT, Derbyshire KM. mBio. 2021 Mar 2;12(2). pii: mBio.02401-20. doi: 10.1128/mBio.02401-20. PubMed 33653882.
Backbone
  Vector backbone: pMSR:Dendra
  Vector type: Bacterial Expression ; Integrating Mycobacterial Expression Vector attL5. T7 expression in E. coli
Growth in bacteria
  Bacterial resistance: Apramycin, 25 μg/mL
  Growth temperature: 37°C
  Growth strain: DH5alpha
  Copy number: High Copy
Gene/Insert
  Gene/Insert name: MSMEG_5445
  Species: M. smegmatis
  Promoter: pmycTetO
  Tag / fusion protein: Gly-Ala Linker/Dendra2/1x Flag Tag (C terminal on insert)
  Cloning method: Ligation Independent Cloning
  Sequencing primers: 5′ TGATAGAGTTTGTCCTCCCTATCAG; 3′ TCCATATGCACCTTGACACG
Resource information
  A portion of this plasmid was derived from a plasmid made by: CP000480.1
Terms and licenses: Academic/Nonprofit Terms; Industry Terms: Not Available to Industry
Depositor comments: 5' cloning site: AseI (destroyed), 3' cloning site: HindIII (not destroyed)
How to cite: pMSR:MSMEG_5445:Dendra was a gift from Keith Derbyshire & Joseph Wade (Addgene plasmid # 167429 ; http://n2t.net/addgene:167429 ; RRID:Addgene_167429)
